Addgene plasmid #220756: pAV-CAG-Sun1-GFP-WPRE-BC4-pA
Purpose: Expression of Sun1GFP for nuclei isolation and Projection-TAG BC for multiplex projection tracing
Depositing lab: Vijay Samineni. Depositing organization: Washington University in Saint Louis. Publication: Projection-TAGs enable multiplex projection tracing and multi-modal profiling of projection neurons. Yang L, Liu F, Hahm H, Okuda T, Li X, Zhang Y, Kalyanaraman V, Heitmeier MR, Samineni VK. Nat Commun. 2025 Jul 1;16(1):5557. doi: 10.1038/s41467-025-60360-w. PubMed 40593543.
Backbone
  Vector backbone: pAV-CAG-Sun1-GFP-WPRE-pA
  Backbone manufacturer: Samineni Lab (Addgene #220752)
  Vector type: AAV
Growth in bacteria
  Bacterial resistance: Ampicillin, 100 μg/mL
  Growth temperature: 37°C
  Growth strain: NEB Stable
  Copy number: High Copy
Gene/Insert
  Gene/Insert name: Sun1-GFP-WPRE-BC4
  Species: Synthetic
  Promoter: CAG
  Cloning method: Restriction Enzyme; 5′ cloning site NotI (not destroyed); 3′ cloning site HpaI (not destroyed)
Terms and licenses: Academic/Nonprofit Terms; Industry Terms: Not Available to Industry
Depositor comments: Please visit https://doi.org/10.1101/2024.04.24.590975 for bioRxiv preprint.
How to cite: pAV-CAG-Sun1-GFP-WPRE-BC4-pA was a gift from Vijay Samineni (Addgene plasmid # 220756 ; http://n2t.net/addgene:220756 ; RRID:Addgene_220756)
