[The description below was written by a language model from this plasmid's Addgene catalogue record and pLannotate feature annotations shown in this document.]
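Description:
pAV-CAG-Sun1-GFP-WPRE-BC4-pA is an AAV transfer plasmid built on the parental pAV-CAG-Sun1-GFP-WPRE-pA backbone, designed to deliver a nuclear-envelope reporter together with a transcribed barcode for projection tracing. It is maintained in E. coli through a high-copy ColE1/pUC-type origin and selected with ampicillin via a β-lactamase cassette. An f1 origin and small lacZα and lacI remnants are also present as backbone carry-over. The annotation detects only one AAV2 inverted terminal repeat fragment, spanning the sequence origin upstream of the promoter. A second ITR downstream of the polyadenylation signal would be expected for packaging, but it is not called in this feature table.

The expression cassette is driven by the CAG promoter, annotated here as a CMV enhancer fragment, the chicken β-actin promoter and fragments of chimeric intron sequence, giving strong ubiquitous expression in mammalian cells. It drives a fragment of mouse Sun1, an inner nuclear membrane protein, fused in frame to superfolder GFP, so that the nuclei of transduced cells are fluorescently labelled at the envelope and can be isolated. A WPRE follows to enhance transcript stability and expression, and an SV40 poly(A) signal is annotated after it, called on the reverse strand. The Projection-TAG barcode BC4 is not annotated as a feature. By the construct name it lies between the WPRE and the polyadenylation signal, where an unannotated gap exists, so it would be carried in the 3′ untranslated region of the transcript. According to the record, the plasmid is used for Sun1-GFP-based nuclei isolation combined with multiplex projection tracing of neurons. BC4 appears to be one member of a barcode series.
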