Features (pLannotate 1.2.2; 16 found; start..end, strand, type, name):
    191..439     +  enhancer       CMV enhancer (fragment): human cytomegalovirus immediate early enhancer
    441..716     +  promoter       chicken β-actin promoter: No description available
    717..852     +  intron         hybrid intron (fragment): hybrid between chicken β-actin (CBA) and minute virus of mice (MMV) introns (Gray et al., 2011)
    941..1071    +  intron         chimeric intron (fragment): chimera between introns from chicken β-actin and rabbit β-globin
   1182..2795    +  CDS            Sun1 (fragment): SUN1_MOUSE - Also known as Unc84a. Experimental evidence at protein level: Swiss-Prot protein existence level 1. Isoform 5 may be involved in nuclear remodeling during sperm head formation in spermatogenenis. A probable SUN1 isoform 5:SYNE3 LINC complex may tether spermatid nuclei to anterior cytoskeletal structures such as actin filaments present at membraneous junctions of spermatids and Sertoli cells. From Mus musculus (Mouse).
   2796..3509    +  CDS            Superfolder GFP: Superfolder GFP is a basic (constitutively fluorescent) green fluorescent protein published in 2005, derived from Aequorea victoria. It is reported to be a very rapidly-maturing weak dimer.
   3530..4118    +  misc_feature   WPRE: woodchuck hepatitis virus posttranscriptional regulatory element
   4261..4382    -  polyA_signal   SV40 poly(A) signal: SV40 polyadenylation signal
   4405..4473    -  CDS            large T antigen (fragment): large T antigen from SV40 (simian virus 40)
   4671..4727    -  CDS            lacI (fragment): lac repressor; lacI; The lac repressor binds to the lac operator to inhibit transcription in E. coli. This inhibition can be relieved by adding lactose or isopropyl-β-D-thiogalactopyranoside (IPTG).
   4910..5498    -  rep_origin     ori: high-copy-number ColE1/pMB1/pBR322/pUC origin of replication
   5669..6529    -  CDS            AmpR: β-lactamase; bla; confers resistance to ampicillin, carbenicillin, and related antibiotics
   6530..6634    -  promoter       AmpR promoter: bla
   6687..7115    -  rep_origin     f1 ori (sequence partly withheld): f1 bacteriophage origin of replication; arrow indicates direction of (+) strand synthesis
   7120..3       -  CDS            lacZα (fragment) (across the origin): LacZα fragment of β-galactosidase; lacZ fragment
   7184..130     -  repeat_region  AAV2 ITR (fragment) (across the origin): inverted terminal repeat of adeno-associated virus serotype 2 inverted
>Addgene plasmid #220756 | pAV-CAG-Sun1-GFP-WPRE-BC4-pA | addgene full sequence | sequence record 457818 | Addgene NGS Result
CTGCGCGCTCGCTCGCTCACTGAGGCCGCCCGGGCAAAGCCCGGGCGTCGGGCGACCTTTGGTCGCCCGG
CCTCAGTGAGCGAGCGAGCGCGCAGAGAGGGAGTGGCCAACTCCATCACTAGGGGTTCCTTGTAGTTAAT
GATTAACCCGCCATGCTACTTATCTACGTAGCCATGCTCTAGGAAGAGTACCATTGACGTCAATAATGAC
GTATGTTCCCATAGTAACGCCAATAGGGACTTTCCATTGACGTCAATGGGTGGAGTATTTACGGTAAACT
GCCCACTTGGCAGTACATCAAGTGTATCATATGCCAAGTACGCCCCCTATTGACGTCAATGACGGTAAAT
GGCCCGCCTGGCATTATGCCCAGTACATGACCTTATGGGACTTTCCTACTTGGCAGTACATCTACGTATT
AGTCATCGCTATTACCATGGTCGAGGTGAGCCCCACGTTCTGCTTCACTCTCCCCATCTCCCCCCCCTCC
CCACCCCCAATTTTGTATTTATTTATTTTTTAATTATTTTGTGCAGCGATGGGGGCGGGGGGGGGGGGGG
SGCGCGCCAGGCGGGGCGGGGCGGGGCGAGGGGCGGGGCGGGGCGAGGCGGAGAGGTGCGGCGGCAGCCA
ATCAGAGCGGCGCGCTCCGAAAGTTTCCTTTTATGGCGAGGCGGCGGCGGCGGCGGCCCTATAAAAAGCG
AAGCGCGCGGCGGGCGGGAGTCGCTGCGCGCTGCCTTCGCCCCGTGCCCCGCTCCGCCGCCGCCTCGCGC
CGCCCGCCCCGGCTCTGACTGACCGCGTTACTCCCACAGGTGAGCGGGCGGGACGGCCCTTCTCCTCCGG
GCTGTAATTAGCGCTTGGTTTAATGACGGCTTGTTTCTTTTCTGTGGCTGCGTGAAAGCCTTGAGGGGCT
CCGGGAGGGCCCTTTGTGCGGGGGGAGCGGCTCGGGGCTGTCCGCGGGGGGACGGCTGCCTTCGGGGGGG
ACGGGGCAGGGCGGGGTTCGGCTTCTGGCGTGTGACCGGCGGCTCTAGAGCCTCTGCTAACCATGTTCAT
GCCTTCTTCTTTTTCCTACAGCTCCTGGGCAACGTGCTGGTTATTGTGCTGTCTCATCATTTTGGCAAAG
AATTGGATCCGAATTCACTAGCATGACCTCCAGGGTGTACTCCAGAGACAGGACTCTCAAACCACGGAAG
GCAGCCTCGGGAACCTTCTGGTGGCTAGGGAGCGGCTGGTACCAATTTGTTACTTTGATTTCTTGGCTGA
ATGTCTTTCTTCTTACCAGGTGCCTTCGAAATATTTGCAAGGTTTTTGTCTTGCTCCTCCCACTCCTACT
TTTACTAGGTGCTGGTGTCTCCCTGTGGGGCCAGGGAAACTTCTTCTCACTCCTACCAGTGCTGAACTGG
ACGGCCATGCAGCCAACACAGAGGGTGGACGATTCCAAGGGCATGCATAGACCTGGCCCTCTTCCCCCGA
GCCCACCTCCAAAGGTTGATCACAAGGCTTCCCAGTGGCCTCAGGAGAGTGACATGGGGCAGAAGGTAGC
TTCTTTGAGTGCGCAGTGCCACAACCATGATGAGAGACTTGCAGAGCTGACAGTCCTGCTTCAGAAACTA
CAGATACGGGTAGACCAAGTGGATGACGGCAGGGAAGGGCTGTCACTGTGGGTCAAGAATGTGGTTGGAC
AGCACCTGCAGGAGATGGGCACCATAGAACCACCTGATGCTAAGACTGACTTCATGACTTTCCACCATGA
CCATGAAGTGCGTCTCTCCAACTTGGAAGATGTTCTTAGAAAACTGACAGAAAAATCTGAGGCTATCCAG
AAGGAGCTGGAAGAAACCAAGCTGAAAGCAGGCAGCAGGGATGAAGAGCAGCCCCTCCTTGACCGTGTGC
AGCACCTAGAACTGGAACTGAACCTGTTGAAGTCACAGCTGTCAGACTGGCAGCATCTGAAGACCAGCTG
TGAGCAGGCTGGGGCCCGCATCCAGGAGACTGTGCAGCTCATGTTCTCTGAGGATCAGCAGGGCGGTTCC
CTCGAGTGGCTATTAGAGAAGCTTTCTTCTCGGTTCGTGAGCAAGGATGAGCTGCAGGTGCTCTTACATG
ACCTTGAGCTGAAACTGCTGCAGAATATCACACACCACATCACCGTGACAGGACAGGCCCCGACATCCGA
GGCTATTGTGTCTGCCGTGAATCAGGCAGGGATTTCAGGAATCACAGAAGCGCAAGCACATATCATTGTG
AACAATGCTCTGAAGCTGTACTCCCAAGACAAGACGGGGATGGTGGACTTTGCTCTGGAGTCTGGAGGTG
GCAGCATCCTAAGCACTCGGTGCTCTGAGACCTATGAGACCAAGACGGCACTGCTGAGCCTGTTTGGGGT
CCCACTGTGGTACTTCTCACAGTCACCTCGAGTGGTGATCCAGCCCGACATCTACCCAGGGAATTGCTGG
GCGTTCAAAGGTTCCCAGGGGTACCTGGTGGTGCGGTTGTCCATGAAGATCTACCCAACCACATTCACCA
TGGAACACATTCCAAAGACACTATCACCCACTGGTAACATCTCCAGTGCCCCCAAAGACTTTGCAGTCTA
TGGACTGGAAACGGAGTATCAAGAAGAGGGGCAGCCTCTGGGACGGTTCACCTATGACCAGGAAGGAGAC
TCACTCCAGATGTTCCACACACTGGAAAGACCTGACCAAGCCTTCCAGATAGTAGAGCTCCGGGTCCTGT
CCAACTGGGGCCACCCTGAGTACACTTGCCTCTACCGGTTCCGAGTCCACGGAGAGCCCATCCAGATGAG
CAAAGGAGAAGAACTTTTCACTGGAGTTGTCCCAATTCTTGTTGAATTAGATGGTGATGTTAATGGGCAC
AAATTTTCTGTCCGTGGAGAGGGTGAAGGTGATGCTACAAACGGAAAACTCACCCTTAAATTTATTTGCA
CTACTGGAAAACTACCTGTTCCATGGCCAACACTTGTCACTACTCTGACCTATGGTGTTCAATGCTTTTC
CCGTTATCCGGATCACATGAAACGGCATGACTTTTTCAAGAGTGCCATGCCCGAAGGTTATGTACAGGAA
CGCACTATATCTTTCAAAGATGACGGGACCTACAAGACGCGTGCTGAAGTCAAGTTTGAAGGTGATACCC
TTGTTAATCGTATCGAGTTAAAAGGTATTGATTTTAAAGAAGATGGAAACATTCTCGGACACAAACTCGA
GTACAACTTTAACTCACACAATGTATACATCACGGCAGACAAACAAAAGAATGGAATCAAAGCTAACTTC
AAAATTCGCCACAACGTTGAAGATGGTTCCGTTCAACTAGCAGACCATTATCAACAAAATACTCCAATTG
GCGATGGCCCTGTCCTTTTACCAGACAACCATTACCTGTCGACACAATCTGTCCTTTCGAAAGATCCCAA
CGAAAAGCGTGACCACATGGTCCTTCTTGAGTTTGTAACTGCTGCTGGGATTACACATGGCATGGATGAG
CTCTACAAATAAGGCGCGAGCTTATCGATAATCAACCTCTGGATTACAAAATTTGTGAAAGATTGACTGG
TATTCTTAACTATGTTGCTCCTTTTACGCTATGTGGATACGCTGCTTTAATGCCTTTGTATCATGCTATT
GCTTCCCGTATGGCTTTCATTTTCTCCTCCTTGTATAAATCCTGGTTGCTGTCTCTTTATGAGGAGTTGT
GGCCCGTTGTCAGGCAACGTGGCGTGGTGTGCACTGTGTTTGCTGACGCAACCCCCACTGGTTGGGGCAT
TGCCACCACCTGTCAGCTCCTTTCCGGGACTTTCGCTTTCCCCCTCCCTATTGCCACGGCGGAACTCATC
GCCGCCTGCCTTGCCCGCTGCTGGACAGGGGCTCGGCTGTTGGGCACTGACAATTCCGTGGTGTTGTCGG
GGAAATCATCGTCCTTTCCTTGGCTGCTCGCCTGTGTTGCCACCTGGATTCTGCGCGGGACGTCCTTCTG
CTACGTCCCTTCGGCCCTCAATCCAGCGGACCTTCCTTCCCGCGGCCTGCTGCCGGCTCTGCGGCCTCTT
CCGCGTCTTCGCCTTCGCCCTCAGACGAGTCGGATCTCCCTTTGGGCCGCCTCCCCGCATCGATACCGTC
GACCCGGGCGGCCGCTGGACCAGTAGTTCGTCCTGATCTTGCAGTTCTTGTTGTTGAACCAGCTGTTCTA
GCTCGTCATGCAGATGGACGAGTTCTAGGACTACTTCGTCTTCATTTCGAGCAGACATGATAAGATACAT
TGATGAGTTTGGACAAACCACAACTAGAATGCAGTGAAAAAAATGCTTTATTTGTGAAATTTGTGATGCT
ATTGCTTTATTTGTAACCATTATAAGCTGCAATAAACAAGTTAACAACAACAATTGCATTCATTTTATGT
TTCAGGTTCAGGGGGAGATGTGGGAGGTTTTTTAAAGCAAGTAAAACCTCTACAAATGTGGTAAAATCGA
TAAGGATCTTCCTAGAGCATGGCTACGTAGATAAGTAGCATGGCGGGTTAATCATTAACTACAAGGAACC
CCTAGTGATGGAGTTGGCCACTCCCTCTCTGCGCGCTCGCTCGCTCACTGAGGCCGCSCKGGCTSMSCMC
KGMSGCCGCCCGGGCTTTGCCCGGGCGGCCTCAGTGAGCGAGCGAGCGCGCAGCTGCATTAATGAATCGG
CCAACGCGCGGGGAGAGGCGGTTTGCGTATTGGGCGCTCTTCCGCTTCCTCGCTCACTGACTCGCTGCGC
TCGGTCGTTCGGCTGCGGCGAGCGGTATCAGCTCACTCAAAGGCGGTAATACGGTTATCCACAGAATCAG
GGGATAACGCAGGAAAGAACATGTGAGCAAAAGGCCAGCAAAAGGCCAGGAACCGTAAAAAGGCCGCGTT
GCTGGCGTTTTTCCATAGGCTCCGCCCCCCTGACGAGCATCACAAAAATCGACGCTCAAGTCAGAGGTGG
CGAAACCCGACAGGACTATAAAGATACCAGGCGTTTCCCCCTGGAAGCTCCCTCGTGCGCTCTCCTGTTC
CGACCCTGCCGCTTACCGGATACCTGTCCGCCTTTCTCCCTTCGGGAAGCGTGGCGCTTTCTCATAGCTC
ACGCTGTAGGTATCTCAGTTCGGTGTAGGTCGTTCGCTCCAAGCTGGGCTGTGTGCACGAACCCCCCGTT
CAGCCCGACCGCTGCGCCTTATCCGGTAACTATCGTCTTGAGTCCAACCCGGTAAGACACGACTTATCGC
CACTGGCAGCAGCCACTGGTAACAGGATTAGCAGAGCGAGGTATGTAGGCGGTGCTACAGAGTTCTTGAA
GTGGTGGCCTAACTACGGCTACACTAGAAGAACAGTATTTGGTATCTGCGCTCTGCTGAAGCCAGTTACC
TTCGGAAAAAGAGTTGGTAGCTCTTGATCCGGCAAACAAACCACCGCTGGTAGCGGTGGTTTTTTTGTTT
GCAAGCAGCAGATTACGCGCAGAAAAAAAGGATCTCAAGAAGATCCTTTGATCTTTTCTACGGGGTCTGA
CGCTCAGTGGAACGAAAACTCACGTTAAGGGATTTTGGTCATGAGATTATCAAAAAGGATCTTCACCTAG
ATCCTTTTAAATTAAAAATGAAGTTTTAAATCAATCTAAAGTATATATGAGTAAACTTGGTCTGACAGTT
ACCAATGCTTAATCAGTGAGGCACCTATCTCAGCGATCTGTCTATTTCGTTCATCCATAGTTGCCTGACT
CCCCGTCGTGTAGATAACTACGATACGGGAGGGCTTACCATCTGGCCCCAGTGCTGCAATGATACCGCGA
GACCCACGCTCACCGGCTCCAGATTTATCAGCAATAAACCAGCCAGCCGGAAGGGCCGAGCGCAGAAGTG
GTCCTGCAACTTTATCCGCCTCCATCCAGTCTATTAATTGTTGCCGGGAAGCTAGAGTAAGTAGTTCGCC
AGTTAATAGTTTGCGCAACGTTGTTGCCATTGCTACAGGCATCGTGGTGTCACGCTCGTCGTTTGGTATG
GCTTCATTCAGCTCCGGTTCCCAACGATCAAGGCGAGTTACATGATCCCCCATGTTGTGCAAAAAAGCGG
TTAGCTCCTTCGGTCCTCCGATCGTTGTCAGAAGTAAGTTGGCCGCAGTGTTATCACTCATGGTTATGGC
AGCACTGCATAATTCTCTTACTGTCATGCCATCCGTAAGATGCTTTTCTGTGACTGGTGAGTACTCAACC
AAGTCATTCTGAGAATAGTGTATGCGGCGACCGAGTTGCTCTTGCCCGGCGTCAATACGGGATAATACCG
CGCCACATAGCAGAACTTTAAAAGTGCTCATCATTGGAAAACGTTCTTCGGGGCGAAAACTCTCAAGGAT
CTTACCGCTGTTGAGATCCAGTTCGATGTAACCCACTCGTGCACCCAACTGATCTTCAGCATCTTTTACT
TTCACCAGCGTTTCTGGGTGAGCAAAAACAGGAAGGCAAAATGCCGCAAAAAAGGGAATAAGGGCGACAC
GGAAATGTTGAATACTCATACTCTTCCTTTTTCAATATTATTGAAGCATTTATCAGGGTTATTGTCTCAT
GAGCGGATACATATTTGAATGTATTTAGAAAAATAAACAAATAGGGGTTCCGCGCACATTTCCCCGAAAA
GTGCCACCTAAATTGTAAGCGTTAATATTTTGTTAAAATTCGCGTTAAATTTTTGTTAAATCAGCTCATT
TTTTAACCAATAGGCCGAAATCGGCAAAATCCCTTATAAATCAAAAGAATAGACCGAGATAGGGT
[37 nt withheld, positions 6786-6822]
AAAGAACGTGGACTCCAACGTCAAAGG
[49 nt withheld, positions 6850-6898]
T
[91 nt withheld, positions 6900-6990]
G
[124 nt withheld, positions 6992-7115]
CCCATTCGCCATTCAGGCTGCGCAACTGTTGGGAAGGGCGATCGGTGCGGGCCTCTTCGCTATTACGCCA
G
